>Addgene plasmid #128392 | pJL1-PorA-4xDQNAT | addgene full sequence | sequence record 260186 | Addgene NGS Result
ACCCAGTGGGGTAACCGTGAGTCTTTTATCGGGTTAGCAGGCGAGTTCGGAACTTTACGTGCCGGGCGCG
TAGCAAACCAGTTTGACGATGCCTCCCAGGCCATCGACCCCTGGGATTCTAATAATGACGTAGCAAGCCA
ACTGGGAATTTTTAAGCGCCACGATGATATGCCTGTCTCCGTTCGTTACGACAGTCCGGAGTTTAGCGGG
TTCTCGGGATCTGTGCAATTCGTTCCGATCCAAAACAGTAAATCTGCCTATACACCGGCATACTATACAA
AAAACACAAATAATAACTTGACCTTAGTACCAGCCGTGGTTGGAAAGCCAGGTTCTGATGTATATTATGC
GGGACTGAACTACAAAAACGGAGGGTTCGCCGGTAACTATGCGTTTAAGTACGCCCGCCACGCTAACGTC
GGCCGTAACGCCTTTGAACTGTTCTTGATTGGGAGCGGATCGGATCAAGCGAAAGGAACAGACCCCCTGA
AAAACCATCAAGTCCACCGTTTGACCGGAGGATATGAGGAGGGGGGTTTGAACTTGGCATTAGCCGCGCA
GTTGGACTTATCGGAAAACGGCGACAAAACTAAGAATTCCACTACTGAAATCGCAGCTACTGCGAGCTAT
CGTTTTGGGAATGCAGTGCCTCGTATTTCATACGCTCACGGCTTCGATTTCATTGAGCGCGGCAAAAAGG
GAGAAAATACGTCCTACGACCAAATTATCGCCGGTGTAGATTATGACTTCTCTAAGCGTACTAGCGCAAT
CGTGAGCGGCGCTTGGTTGAAGCGCAATACGGGTATCGGGAATTATACCCAAATCAATGCCGCATCTGTC
GGCTTGCGTCACAAATTTCTCGAGGATCAGAACGCGACCGGCGGTGACCAAAATGCCACAGGTGGCGATC
AAAACGCCACCGGCGGTGACCAGAATGCGACAGTCGACCATCACCATCATCACCATTAAGTCGACCGGCT
GCTAACAAAGCCCGAAAGGAAGCTGAGTTGGCTGCTGCCACCGCTGAGCAATAACTAGCATAACCCCTTG
GGGCCTCTAAACGGGTCTTGAGGGGTTTTTTGCTGAAAGCCAATTCTGATTAGAAAAACTCATCGAGCAT
CAAATGAAACTGCAATTTATTCATATCAGGATTATCAATACCATATTTTTGAAAAAGCCGTTTCTGTAAT
GAAGGAGAAAACTCACCGAGGCAGTTCCATAGGATGGCAAGATCCTGGTATCGGTCTGCGATTCCGACTC
GTCCAACATCAATACAACCTATTAATTTCCCCTCGTCAAAAATAAGGTTATCAAGTGAGAAATCACCATG
AGTGACGACTGAATCCGGTGAGAATGGCAAAAGCTTATGCATTTCTTTCCAGACTTGTTCAACAGGCCAG
CCATTACGCTCGTCATCAAAATCACTCGCATCAACCAAACCGTTATTCATTCGTGATTGCGCCTGAGCGA
GACGAAATACGCGATCGCTGTTAAAAGGACAATTACAAACAGGAATCGAATGCAACCGGCGCAGGAACAC
TGCCAGCGCATCAACAATATTTTCACCTGAATCAGGATATTCTTCTAATACCTGGAATGCTGTTTTCCCG
GGGATCGCAGTGGTGAGTAACCATGCATCATCAGGAGTACGGATAAAATGCTTGATGGTCGGAAGAGGCA
TAAATTCCGTCAGCCAGTTTAGTCTGACCATCTCATCTGTAACATCATTGGCAACGCTACCTTTGCCATG
TTTCAGAAACAACTCTGGCGCATCGGGCTTCCCATACAATCGATAGATTGTCGCACCTGATTGCCCGACA
TTATCGCGAGCCCATTTATACCCATATAAATCAGCATCCATGTTGGAATTTAATCGCGGCTTCGAGCAAG
ACGTTTCCCGTTGAATATGGCTCATAACACCCCTTGTATTACTGTTTATGTAAGCAGACAGTTTTATTGT
TCATGATGATATATTTTTATCTTGTGCAATGTAACATCAGAGATTTTGAGACACAACGTGAGATCAAAGG
ATCTTCTTGAGATCCTTTTTTTCTGCGCGTAATCTGCTGCTTGCAAACAAAAAAACCACCGCTACCAGCG
GTGGTTTGTTTGCCGGATCAAGAGCTACCAACTCTTTTTCCGAAGGTAACTGGCTTCAGCAGAGCGCAGA
TACCAAATACTGTTCTTCTAGTGTAGCCGTAGTTAGGCCACCACTTCAAGAACTCTGTAGCACCGCCTAC
ATACCTCGCTCTGCTAATCCTGTTACCAGTGGCTGCTGCCAGTGGCGATAAGTCGTGTCTTACCGGGTTG
GACTCAAGACGATAGTTACCGGATAAGGCGCAGCGGTCGGGCTGAACGGGGGGTTCGTGCACACAGCCCA
GCTTGGAGCGAACGACCTACACCGAACTGAGATACCTACAGCGTGAGCTATGAGAAAGCGCCACGCTTCC
CGAAGGGAGAAAGGCGGACAGGTATCCGGTAAGCGGCAGGGTCGGAACAGGAGAGCGCACGAGGGAGCTT
CCAGGGGGAAACGCCTGGTATCTTTATAGTCCTGTCGGGTTTCGCCACCTCTGACTTGAGCGTCGATTTT
TGTGATGCTCGTCAGGGGGGCGGAGCCTATGGAAAAACGCCAGCAACGCGATCCCGCGAAATTAATACGA
CTCACTATAGGGAGACCACAACGGTTTCCCTCTAGAAATAATTTTGTTTAACTTTAAGAAGGAGATATAC
ATATGGACGTCAGTTTGTATGGAGAGATTAAGGCAGGGGTTGAGGGGCGCAATTACCAACTTCAACTTAC
GGAAGCGCAGGCAGCTAATGGTGGGGCGAGTGGCCAGGTCAAAGTCACGAAGGTTACTAAGGCAAAGTCC
CGCATTCGTACGAAGATTTCCGACTTTGGCTCATTTATTGGTTTCAAGGGTTCCGAGGACTTAGGCGATG
GCTTGAAAGCAGTTTGGCAGCTTGAGCAAGATGTGAGTGTGGCGGGAGGGGGCGCT
Features (pLannotate 1.2.2; 7 found; start..end, strand, type, name):
    978..1027    +  CDS            SET1 (fragment): solubility-enhancement tag derived from T7 phage gene 10B
   1035..1082    +  terminator     T7 terminator: transcription terminator for bacteriophage T7 RNA polymerase
   1100..1915    -  CDS            KanR: aminoglycoside phosphotransferase; aph(3')-Ia; confers resistance to kanamycin in bacteria or G418 (Geneticin®) in eukaryotes
   2037..2625    +  rep_origin     ori: high-copy-number ColE1/pMB1/pBR322/pUC origin of replication
   2653..2671    +  promoter       T7 promoter: promoter for bacteriophage T7 RNA polymerase
   2703..2725    +  RBS            RBS: efficient ribosome binding site from bacteriophage T7 gene 10 (Olins and Rangwala, 1989)
   2736..858     +  CDS            porA (across the origin): OMPA_NEIMB - Experimental evidence at protein level: Swiss-Prot protein existence level 1. Serves as a slightly cation selective porin. Major antigen on the gonococcal cell surface and it may have pathogenic properties in addition to its porin activity. From Neisseria meningitidis serogroup B (strain MC58).
