[The description below was written by a language model from this plasmid's Addgene catalogue record and pLannotate feature annotations shown in this document.]
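Description:
pJL1-PorA-4xDQNAT is a compact bacterial expression plasmid of about 3 kb, built on the pJL1 backbone and intended as a template for in vitro (cell-free) protein synthesis. It is propagated in E. coli through a high-copy ColE1/pUC-type origin and selected with kanamycin via an aph(3')-Ia aminoglycoside phosphotransferase gene, which lies on the opposite strand from the expression cassette.

The payload is the porA gene of Neisseria meningitidis, which encodes the PorA outer membrane porin, a major surface antigen. The annotated match is to the serogroup B strain MC58 protein. The gene was cloned between NdeI and SalI sites, both retained. Transcription is driven by a bacteriophage T7 promoter, translation initiates from the efficient T7 gene 10 ribosome binding site, and the cassette ends at a T7 terminator, so expression requires T7 RNA polymerase. In the sequenced record the porA reading frame spans the numbering origin of the circular map.

According to the catalogue entry, the C terminus of PorA carries four tandem DQNAT sequons followed by a 6xHis tag. DQNAT is an acceptor motif for bacterial N-linked glycosylation, while the His tag allows affinity purification and detection. Neither tag is called out in the automated feature table. That table instead marks a short fragment just upstream of the terminator as a partial SET1 solubility tag, which may be a spurious match.

The associated work concerns on-demand manufacture of conjugate vaccines, which fits PorA serving as a candidate carrier protein to be glycosylated during or after cell-free synthesis.
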