Addgene plasmid #128392: pJL1-PorA-4xDQNAT
Purpose: In vitro expression of N. meningitidis PorA with C terminal 4xDQNAT glycosylation sites
Depositing lab: Michael Jewett. Depositing organization: Northwestern University. Publication: On-demand biomanufacturing of protective conjugate vaccines. Stark JC, Jaroentomeechai T, Moeller TD, Hershewe JM, Warfel KF, Moricz BS, Martini AM, Dubner RS, Hsu KJ, Stevenson TC, Jones BD, DeLisa MP, Jewett MC. Sci Adv. 2021 Feb 3;7(6). pii: 7/6/eabe9444. doi: 10.1126/sciadv.abe9444. Print 2021 Feb. PubMed 33536221.
Backbone
  Vector backbone: pJL1
  Backbone size w/o insert (bp): 1765
  Total vector size (bp): 2995
  Vector type: Bacterial Expression
Growth in bacteria
  Bacterial resistance: Kanamycin, 50 μg/mL
  Growth temperature: 37°C
  Growth strain: DH5alpha
  Copy number: High Copy
Gene/Insert
  Gene/Insert name: PorA
  Species: N. meningitidis
  Insert size (bp): 1233
  Promoter: T7
  Tag / fusion protein: 4xDQNAT glycosylation tag (C terminal on insert); 6xHis tag (C terminal on insert)
  Cloning method: Restriction Enzyme; 5′ cloning site NdeI (not destroyed); 3′ cloning site SalI (not destroyed)
  Sequencing primers: 5′ TAATACGACTCACTATAGGG; 3′ TAGTTATTGCTCAGCGGTGG
Terms and licenses: Academic/Nonprofit Terms; Industry Terms: Not Available to Industry
How to cite: pJL1-PorA-4xDQNAT was a gift from Michael Jewett (Addgene plasmid # 128392 ; http://n2t.net/addgene:128392 ; RRID:Addgene_128392)
